>Addgene plasmid #178569 | pUltra-U6-gRNAs1-5 | depositor full sequence | sequence record 346717 | pUltra-U6-gRNAs1-5 sequence 9423 bps
AGCTTAATGTAGTCTTATGCAATACTCTTGTAGTCTTGCAACATGGTAACGATGAGTTAGCAACATGCCT
TACAAGGAGAGAAAAAGCACCGTGCATGCCGATTGGTGGAAGTAAGGTGGTACGATCGTGCCTTATTAGG
AAGGCAACAGACGGGTCTGACATGGATTGGACGAACCACTGAATTGCCGCATTGCAGAGATATTGTATTT
AAGTGCCTAGCTCGATACAATAAACGGGTCTCTCTGGTTAGACCAGATCTGAGCCTGGCTCTCTGGCTAA
CTAGGGAACCCACTGCTTAAGCCTCAATAAAGCTTGCCTTGAGTGCTTCAAGTAGTGTGTGCCCGTCTGT
TGTGTGACTCTGGTAACTAGAGATCCCTCAGACCCTTTTAGTCAGTGTGGAAAATCTCTAGCAGTGGCGC
CCGAACAGGGACCTGAAAGCGAAAGGGAAACCAGAGCTCTCTCGACGCAGGACTCGGCTTGCTGAAGCGC
GCACGGCAAGAGGCGAGGGGCGGCGACTGGTGAGTACGCCAAAAATTTTGACTAGCGGAGGCTAGAAGGA
GAGAGATGGGTGCGAGAGCGTCAGTATTAAGCGGGGGAGAATTAGATCGCGATGGGAAAAAATTCGGTTA
AGGCCAGGGGGAAAGAAAAAATATAAATTAAAACATATAGTATGGGCAAGCAGGGAGCTAGAACGATTCG
CAGTTAATCCTGGCCTGTTAGAAACATCAGAAGGCTGTAGACAAATACTGGGACAGCTACAACCATCCCT
TCAGACAGGATCAGAAGAACTTAGATCATTATATAATACAGTAGCAACCCTCTATTGTGTGCATCAAAGG
ATAGAGATAAAAGACACCAAGGAAGCTTTAGACAAGATAGAGGAAGAGCAAAACAAAAGTAAGACCACCG
CACAGCAAGCGGCCGCTGATCTTCAGACCTGGAGGAGGAGATATGAGGGACAATTGGAGAAGTGAATTAT
ATAAATATAAAGTAGTAAAAATTGAACCATTAGGAGTAGCACCCACCAAGGCAAAGAGAAGAGTGGTGCA
GAGAGAAAAAAGAGCAGTGGGAATAGGAGCTTTGTTCCTTGGGTTCTTGGGAGCAGCAGGAAGCACTATG
GGCGCAGCGTCAATGACGCTGACGGTACAGGCCAGACAATTATTGTCTGGTATAGTGCAGCAGCAGAACA
ATTTGCTGAGGGCTATTGAGGCGCAACAGCATCTGTTGCAACTCACAGTCTGGGGCATCAAGCAGCTCCA
GGCAAGAATCCTGGCTGTGGAAAGATACCTAAAGGATCAACAGCTCCTGGGGATTTGGGGTTGCTCTGGA
AAACTCATTTGCACCACTGCTGTGCCTTGGAATGCTAGTTGGAGTAATAAATCTCTGGAACAGATTTGGA
ATCACACGACCTGGATGGAGTGGGACAGAGAAATTAACAATTACACAAGCTTAATACACTCCTTAATTGA
AGAATCGCAAAACCAGCAAGAAAAGAATGAACAAGAATTATTGGAATTAGATAAATGGGCAAGTTTGTGG
AATTGGTTTAACATAACAAATTGGCTGTGGTATATAAAATTATTCATAATGATAGTAGGAGGCTTGGTAG
GTTTAAGAATAGTTTTTGCTGTACTTTCTATAGTGAATAGAGTTAGGCAGGGATATTCACCATTATCGTT
TCAGACCCACCTCCCAACCCCGAGGGGACCCGACAGGCCCGAAGGAATAGAAGAAGAAGGTGGAGAGAGA
GACAGAGACAGATCCATTCGATTAGTGAACGGATCGGCACTGCGTGCGCCAATTCTGCAGACAAATGGCA
GTATTCATCCACAATTTTAAAAGAAAAGGGGGGATTGGGGGGTACAGTGCAGGGGAAAGAATAGTAGACA
TAATAGCAACAGACATACAAACTAAAGAATTACAAAAACAAATTACAAAAATTCAAAATTTTCGGGTTTA
TTACAGGGACAGCAGAGATCCAGTTTGGTTAATGGCGCGCCGGTACCGAGGGCCTATTTCCCATGATTCC
TTCATATTTGCATATACGATACAAGGCTGTTAGAGAGATAATTGGAATTAATTTGACTGTAAACACAAAG
ATATTAGTACAAAATACGTGACGTAGAAAGTAATAATTTCTTGGGTAGTTTGCAGTTTTAAAATTATGTT
TTAAAATGGACTATCATATGCTTACCGTAACTTGAAAGTATTTCGATTTCTTGGCTTTATATATCTTGTG
GAAAGGACGAAACACCGTTAGAGCCTGGCTGGTCTCCGTTTTAGAGCTAGAAATAGCAAGTTAAAATAAG
GCTAGTCCGTTATCAACTTGAAAAAGTGGCACCGAGTCGGTGCTAACAAAGCACCAGTGGTCTAGTGGTA
GAATAGTACCCTGCCACGGTACAGACCCGGGTTCGATTCCCGGCTGGTGCACTTAATGAGCAATTCCTCT
CGTTTTAGAGCTAGAAATAGCAAGTTAAAATAAGGCTAGTCCGTTATCAACTTGAAAAAGTGGCACCGAG
TCGGTGCTAACAAAGCACCAGTGGTCTAGTGGTAGAATAGTACCCTGCCACGGTACAGACCCGGGTTCGA
TTCCCGGCTGGTGCAAGTATTGCTATCTAGGATAAGTTTTAGAGCTAGAAATAGCAAGTTAAAATAAGGC
TAGTCCGTTATCAACTTGAAAAAGTGGCACCGAGTCGGTGCTAACAAAGCACCAGTGGTCTAGTGGTAGA
ATAGTACCCTGCCACGGTACAGACCCGGGTTCGATTCCCGGCTGGTGCAGGTCCTGCAAGGATTATTATG
TTTTAGAGCTAGAAATAGCAAGTTAAAATAAGGCTAGTCCGTTATCAACTTGAAAAAGTGGCACCGAGTC
GGTGCTAACAAAGCACCAGTGGTCTAGTGGTAGAATAGTACCCTGCCACGGTACAGACCCGGGTTCGATT
CCCGGCTGGTGCATTATAATCAACTGCCTCTTCGTTTTAGAGCTAGAAATAGCAAGTTAAAATAAGGCTA
GTCCGTTATCAACTTGAAAAAGTGGCACCGAGTCGGTGCTTTTTTGCCTACCTGGAGCCTGAGAGTTGTT
CGATATCATTAACCCGTGTCGGCTCCAGATCTGGCCTCCGCGCCGGGTTTTGGCGCCTCCCGCGGGCGCC
CCCCTCCTCACGGCGAGCGCTGCCACGTCAGACGAAGGGCGCAGCGAGCGTCCTGATCCTTCCGCCCGGA
CGCTCAGGACAGCGGCCCGCTGCTCATAAGACTCGGCCTTAGAACCCCAGTATCAGCAGAAGGACATTTT
AGGACGGGACTTGGGTGACTCTAGGGCACTGGTTTTCTTTCCAGAGAGCGGAACAGGCGAGGAAAAGTAG
TCCCTTCTCGGCGATTCTGCGGAGGGATCTCCGTGGGGCGGTGAACGCCGATGATTATATAAGGACGCGC
CGGGTGTGGCACAGCTAGTTCCGTCGCAGCCGGGATTTGGGTCGCGGTTCTTGTTTGTGGATCGCTGTGA
TCGTCACTTGGTGAGTAGCGGGCTGCTGGGCTGGCCGGGGCTTTCGTGGCCGCCGGGCCGCTCGGTGGGA
CGGAAGCGTGTGGAGAGACCGCCAAGGGCTGTAGTCTGGGTCCGCGAGCAAGGTTGCCCTGAACTGGGGG
TTGGGGGGAGCGCAGCAAAATGGCGGCTGTTCCCGAGTCTTGAATGGAAGACGCTTGTGAGGCGGGCTGT
GAGGTCGTTGAAACAAGGTGGGGGGCATGGTGGGCGGCAAGAACCCAAGGTCTTGAGGCCTTCGCTAATG
CGGGAAAGCTCTTATTCGGGTGAGATGGGCTGGGGCACCATCTGGGGACCCTGACGTGAAGTTTGTCACT
GACTGGAGAACTCGGTTTGTCGTCTGTTGCGGGGGCGGCAGTTATGGCGGTGCCGTTGGGCAGTGCACCC
GTACCTTTGGGAGCGCGCGCCCTCGTCGTGTCGTGACGTCACCCGTTCTGTTGGCTTATAATGCAGGGTG
GGGCCACCTGCCGGTAGGTGTGCGGTAGGCTTTTCTCCGTCGCAGGACGCAGGGTTCGGGCCTAGGGTAG
GCTCTCCTGAATCGACAGGCGCCGGACCTCTGGTGAGGGGAGGGATAAGTGAGGCGTCAGTTTCTTTGGT
CGGTTTTATGTACCTATCTTCTTAAGTAGCTGAAGCTCCGGTTTTGAACTATGCGCTCGGGGTTGGCGAG
TGTGTTTTGTGAAGTTTTTTAGGCACCTTTTGAAATGTAATCATTTGGGTCAATATGTAATTTTCAGTGT
TAGACTAGTAAATTGTCCGCTAAATTCTGGCCGTTTTTGGCTTTTTTGTTAGACGAAGCTTGGGCTGCAG
GTCCGATCCACCGGTCGCCACCATGGTGAGCAAGGGCGAGGAGCTGTTCACCGGGGTGGTGCCCATCCTG
GTCGAGCTGGACGGCGACGTAAACGGCCACAAGTTCAGCGTGTCCGGCGAGGGCGAGGGCGATGCCACCT
ACGGCAAGCTGACCCTGAAGTTCATCTGCACCACCGGCAAGCTGCCCGTGCCCTGGCCCACCCTCGTGAC
CACCCTGACCTACGGCGTGCAGTGCTTCAGCCGCTACCCCGACCACATGAAGCAGCACGACTTCTTCAAG
TCCGCCATGCCCGAAGGCTACGTCCAGGAGCGCACCATCTTCTTCAAGGACGACGGCAACTACAAGACCC
GCGCCGAGGTGAAGTTCGAGGGCGACACCCTGGTGAACCGCATCGAGCTGAAGGGCATCGACTTCAAGGA
GGACGGCAACATCCTGGGGCACAAGCTGGAGTACAACTACAACAGCCACAACGTCTATATCATGGCCGAC
AAGCAGAAGAACGGCATCAAGGTGAACTTCAAGATCCGCCACAACATCGAGGACGGCAGCGTGCAGCTCG
CCGACCACTACCAGCAGAACACCCCCATCGGCGACGGCCCCGTGCTGCTGCCCGACAACCACTACCTGAG
CACCCAGTCCGCCCTGAGCAAAGACCCCAACGAGAAGCGCGATCACATGGTCCTGCTGGAGTTCGTGACC
GCCGCCGGGATCACTCTCGGCATGGACGAGCTGTACAAGGGATCTGGAGCAACAAACTTCTCACTACTCA
AACAAGCAGGTGACGTGGAGGAGAATCCCGGGCCTTCTAGAGGATCCGGCTCCGGCGAGGGCAGGGGAAG
TCTACTAACATGCGGGGACGTGGAGGAAAATCCCGGCCCAGCTAGCGTGTGATCAGAATTCGTTCCGGAG
TCGTCGACTCGACAATCAACCTCTGGATTACAAAATTTGTGAAAGATTGACTGGTATTCTTAACTATGTT
GCTCCTTTTACGCTATGTGGATACGCTGCTTTAATGCCTTTGTATCATGCTATTGCTTCCCGTATGGCTT
TCATTTTCTCCTCCTTGTATAAATCCTGGTTGCTGTCTCTTTATGAGGAGTTGTGGCCCGTTGTCAGGCA
ACGTGGCGTGGTGTGCACTGTGTTTGCTGACGCAACCCCCACTGGTTGGGGCATTGCCACCACCTGTCAG
CTCCTTTCCGGGACTTTCGCTTTCCCCCTCCCTATTGCCACGGCGGAACTCATCGCCGCCTGCCTTGCCC
GCTGCTGGACAGGGGCTCGGCTGTTGGGCACTGACAATTCCGTGGTGTTGTCGGGGAAGCTGACGTCCTT
TCCATGGCTGCTCGCCTGTGTTGCCACCTGGATTCTGCGCGGGACGTCCTTCTGCTACGTCCCTTCGGCC
CTCAATCCAGCGGACCTTCCTTCCCGCGGCCTGCTGCCGGCTCTGCGGCCTCTTCCGCATCTTCGCCTTC
GCCCTCAGACGAGTCGGATCTCCCTTTGGGCCGCCTCCCCGCCTGGAATTAATTCGAGCTCGGTACCTTT
AAGACCAATGACTTACAAGGCAGCTGTAGATCTTAGCCACTTTTTAAAAGAAAAGGGGGGACTGGAAGGG
CTACGTAACTCCCAACGAAGACAAGATCTGCTTTTTGCTTGTACTGGGTCTCTCTGGTTAGACCAGATCT
GAGCCTGGGAGCTCTCTGGCTAACTAGGGAACCCACTGCTTAAGCCTCAATAAAGCTTGCCTTGAGTGCT
TCAAGTAGTGTGTGCCCGTCTGTTGTGTGACTCTGGTAACTAGAGATCCCTCAGACCCTTTTAGTCAGTG
TGGAAAATCTCTAGCAGTAGTAGTTCATGTCATCTTATTATTCAGTATTTATAACTTGCAAAGAAATGAA
TATCAGAGAGTGAGAGGAACTTGTTTATTGCAGCTTATAATGGTTACAAATAAAGCAATAGCATCACAAA
TTTCACAAATAAAGCATTTTTTTCACTGCATTCTAGTTGTGGTTTGTCCAAACTCATCAATGTATCTTAT
CATGTCTGGCTCTAGCTATCCCGCCCCTAACTCCGCCCATCCCGCCCCTAACTCCGCCCAGTTCCGCCCA
TTCTCCGCCCCATGGCTGACTAATTTTTTTTATTTATGCAGAGGCCGAGGCCGCCTCGGCCTCTGAGCTA
TTCCAGAAGTAGTGAGGAGGCTTTTTTGGAGGCCTAGGGACGTACCCAATTCGCCCTATAGTGAGTCGTA
TTACGCGCGCTCACTGGCCGTCGTTTTACAACGTCGTGACTGGGAAAACCCTGGCGTTACCCAACTTAAT
CGCCTTGCAGCACATCCCCCTTTCGCCAGCTGGCGTAATAGCGAAGAGGCCCGCACCGATCGCCCTTCCC
AACAGTTGCGCAGCCTGAATGGCGAATGGCGCG
[124 nt withheld, positions 6754-6877]
C
[91 nt withheld, positions 6879-6969]
A
[49 nt withheld, positions 6971-7019]
CCTTTGACGTTGGAGTCCACGTTCTTT
[37 nt withheld, positions 7047-7083]
ACCCTATCTCGGTCTATTCTTTTGATTTATAAGGGATTTTGCCGATTTCGGCCTATTGGTTAAAAAATGA
GCTGATTTAACAAAAATTTAACGCGAATTTTAACAAAATATTAACGTTTACAATTTCCCAGGTGGCACTT
TTCGGGGAAATGTGCGCGGAACCCCTATTTGTTTATTTTTCTAAATACATTCAAATATGTATCCGCTCAT
GAGACAATAACCCTGATAAATGCTTCAATAATATTGAAAAAGGAAGAGTATGAGTATTCAACATTTCCGT
GTCGCCCTTATTCCCTTTTTTGCGGCATTTTGCCTTCCTGTTTTTGCTCACCCAGAAACGCTGGTGAAAG
TAAAAGATGCTGAAGATCAGTTGGGTGCACGAGTGGGTTACATCGAACTGGATCTCAACAGCGGTAAGAT
CCTTGAGAGTTTTCGCCCCGAAGAACGTTTTCCAATGATGAGCACTTTTAAAGTTCTGCTATGTGGCGCG
GTATTATCCCGTATTGACGCCGGGCAAGAGCAACTCGGTCGCCGCATACACTATTCTCAGAATGACTTGG
TTGAGTACTCACCAGTCACAGAAAAGCATCTTACGGATGGCATGACAGTAAGAGAATTATGCAGTGCTGC
CATAACCATGAGTGATAACACTGCGGCCAACTTACTTCTGACAACGATCGGAGGACCGAAGGAGCTAACC
GCTTTTTTGCACAACATGGGGGATCATGTAACTCGCCTTGATCGTTGGGAACCGGAGCTGAATGAAGCCA
TACCAAACGACGAGCGTGACACCACGATGCCTGTAGCAATGGCAACAACGTTGCGCAAACTATTAACTGG
CGAACTACTTACTCTAGCTTCCCGGCAACAATTAATAGACTGGATGGAGGCGGATAAAGTTGCAGGACCA
CTTCTGCGCTCGGCCCTTCCGGCTGGCTGGTTTATTGCTGATAAATCTGGAGCCGGTGAGCGTGGGTCTC
GCGGTATCATTGCAGCACTGGGGCCAGATGGTAAGCCCTCCCGTATCGTAGTTATCTACACGACGGGGAG
TCAGGCAACTATGGATGAACGAAATAGACAGATCGCTGAGATAGGTGCCTCACTGATTAAGCATTGGTAA
CTGTCAGACCAAGTTTACTCATATATACTTTAGATTGATTTAAAACTTCATTTTTAATTTAAAAGGATCT
AGGTGAAGATCCTTTTTGATAATCTCATGACCAAAATCCCTTAACGTGAGTTTTCGTTCCACTGAGCGTC
AGACCCCGTAGAAAAGATCAAAGGATCTTCTTGAGATCCTTTTTTTCTGCGCGTAATCTGCTGCTTGCAA
ACAAAAAAACCACCGCTACCAGCGGTGGTTTGTTTGCCGGATCAAGAGCTACCAACTCTTTTTCCGAAGG
TAACTGGCTTCAGCAGAGCGCAGATACCAAATACTGTCCTTCTAGTGTAGCCGTAGTTAGGCCACCACTT
CAAGAACTCTGTAGCACCGCCTACATACCTCGCTCTGCTAATCCTGTTACCAGTGGCTGCTGCCAGTGGC
GATAAGTCGTGTCTTACCGGGTTGGACTCAAGACGATAGTTACCGGATAAGGCGCAGCGGTCGGGCTGAA
CGGGGGGTTCGTGCACACAGCCCAGCTTGGAGCGAACGACCTACACCGAACTGAGATACCTACAGCGTGA
GCTATGAGAAAGCGCCACGCTTCCCGAAGGGAGAAAGGCGGACAGGTATCCGGTAAGCGGCAGGGTCGGA
ACAGGAGAGCGCACGAGGGAGCTTCCAGGGGGAAACGCCTGGTATCTTTATAGTCCTGTCGGGTTTCGCC
ACCTCTGACTTGAGCGTCGATTTTTGTGATGCTCGTCAGGGGGGCGGAGCCTATGGAAAAACGCCAGCAA
CGCGGCCTTTTTACGGTTCCTGGCCTTTTGCTGGCCTTTTGCTCACATGTTCTTTCCTGCGTTATCCCCT
GATTCTGTGGATAACCGTATTACCGCCTTTGAGTGAGCTGATACCGCTCGCCGCAGCCGAACGACCGAGC
GCAGCGAGTCAGTGAGCGAGGAAGCGGAAGAGCGCCCAATACGCAAACCGCCTCTCCCCGCGCGTTGGCC
GATTCATTAATGCAGCTGGCACGACAGGTTTCCCGACTGGAAAGCGGGCAGTGAGCGCAACGCAATTAAT
GTGAGTTAGCTCACTCATTAGGCACCCCAGGCTTTACACTTTATGCTTCCGGCTCGTATGTTGTGTGGAA
TTGTGAGCGGATAACAATTTCACACAGGAAACAGCTATGACCATGATTACGCCAAGCGCGCAATTAACCC
TCACTAAAGGGAACAAAAGCTGGAGCTGCA
Features (pLannotate 1.2.2; 36 found; start..end, strand, type, name):
      8..229     +  promoter       RSV promoter: Rous sarcoma virus enhancer/promoter
    236..413     +  LTR            5' LTR (truncated): truncated 5' long terminal repeat (LTR) from HIV-1
    457..582     +  misc_feature   HIV-1 Ψ: packaging signal of human immunodeficiency virus type 1
    566..929     +  CDS            HIV-1 gag (fragment): gag protein from human immunodeficiency virus 1; gag
   1075..1308    +  misc_feature   RRE: The Rev response element (RRE) of HIV-1 allows for Rev-dependent mRNA export from the nucleus to the cytoplasm.
   1685..1785    +  CDS            Rev (fragment): human immunodeficiency virus 1 (HIV-1) Rev protein; rev; enhances nuclear export of unspliced and incompletely spliced viral mRNAs
   1835..1952    +  misc_feature   cPPT/CTS: central polypurine tract and central termination sequence of HIV-1
   2008..2248    +  promoter       U6 promoter: RNA polymerase III promoter for human U6 snRNA
   2278..2353    +  misc_RNA       gRNA scaffold: guide RNA scaffold for the Streptococcus pyogenes CRISPR/Cas9 system
   2360..2430    +  ncRNA          tRNA: Accession: RF00005 - tRNA
   2452..2527    +  misc_RNA       gRNA scaffold: guide RNA scaffold for the Streptococcus pyogenes CRISPR/Cas9 system
   2534..2604    +  ncRNA          tRNA: Accession: RF00005 - tRNA
   2626..2701    +  misc_RNA       gRNA scaffold: guide RNA scaffold for the Streptococcus pyogenes CRISPR/Cas9 system
   2708..2778    +  ncRNA          tRNA: Accession: RF00005 - tRNA
   2800..2875    +  misc_RNA       gRNA scaffold: guide RNA scaffold for the Streptococcus pyogenes CRISPR/Cas9 system
   2882..2952    +  ncRNA          tRNA: Accession: RF00005 - tRNA
   2974..3049    +  misc_RNA       gRNA scaffold: guide RNA scaffold for the Streptococcus pyogenes CRISPR/Cas9 system
   3113..4324    +  promoter       UbC promoter: human ubiquitin C promoter
   4363..5079    +  CDS            EGFP: EGFP is a basic (constitutively fluorescent) green fluorescent protein published in 1996, derived from Aequorea victoria. It is reported to be a rapidly-maturing weak dimer with moderate acid sensitivity.
   5167..5219    +  CDS            T2A (fragment): 2A peptide from Thosea asigna virus capsid protein Eukaryotic ribosomes fail to insert a peptide bond between the Gly and Pro residues, yielding separate polypeptides.
   5264..5852    +  misc_feature   WPRE: woodchuck hepatitis virus posttranscriptional regulatory element
   5873..6010    +  CDS            nef (fragment): NEF_HV1LA - Experimental evidence at protein level: Swiss-Prot protein existence level 1. Extracellular Nef protein targets CD4(+) T-lymphocytes for apoptosis by interacting with CXCR4 surface receptors. From Human immunodeficiency virus type 1 group M subtype B (isolate Lai) (HIV-1).
   5996..6176    +  LTR            5' LTR (truncated): truncated 5' long terminal repeat (LTR) from HIV-1
   6248..6369    +  polyA_signal   SV40 poly(A) signal: SV40 polyadenylation signal
   6409..6544    +  rep_origin     SV40 ori: SV40 origin of replication
   6565..6583    -  promoter       T7 promoter: promoter for bacteriophage T7 RNA polymerase
   6591..6746    +  CDS            lacZα (fragment): LacZα fragment of β-galactosidase; lacZ fragment
   6754..7209    +  rep_origin     f1 ori (sequence partly withheld): f1 bacteriophage origin of replication; arrow indicates direction of (+) strand synthesis
   7238..7342    +  promoter       AmpR promoter: bla
   7343..8203    +  CDS            AmpR: β-lactamase; bla; confers resistance to ampicillin, carbenicillin, and related antibiotics
   8374..8962    +  rep_origin     ori: high-copy-number ColE1/pMB1/pBR322/pUC origin of replication
   9145..9237    +  CDS            lacI (fragment): lac repressor; lacI; The lac repressor binds to the lac operator to inhibit transcription in E. coli. This inhibition can be relieved by adding lactose or isopropyl-β-D-thiogalactopyranoside (IPTG).
   9250..9271    +  protein_bind   CAP binding site: CAP binding activates transcription in the presence of cAMP. E. coli catabolite activator protein
   9286..9316    +  promoter       lac promoter: promoter for the E. coli lac operon
   9324..9340    +  protein_bind   lac operator: The lac repressor binds to the lac operator to inhibit transcription in E. coli. This inhibition can be relieved by adding lactose or isopropyl-β-D-thiogalactopyranoside (IPTG). lac repressor encoded by lacI
   9385..9403    +  promoter       T3 promoter: promoter for bacteriophage T3 RNA polymerase
