>Addgene plasmid #178569 | pUltra-U6-gRNAs1-5 | addgene full sequence | sequence record 354241 | Addgene NGS Result
AGCTTAATGTAGTCTTATGCAATACTCTTGTAGTCTTGCAACATGGTAACGATGAGTTAGCAACATGCCT
TACAAGGAGAGAAAAAGCACCGTGCATGCCGATTGGTGGAAGTAAGGTGGTACGATCGTGCCTTATTAGG
AAGGCAACAGACGGGTCTGACATGGATTGGACGAACCACTGAATTGCCGCATTGCAGAGATATTGTATTT
AAGTGCCTAGCTCGATACATAAACGGGTCTCTCTGGTTAGACCAGATCTGAGCCTGGGAGCTCTCTGGCT
AACTAGGGAACCCACTGCTTAAGCCTCAATAAAGCTTGCCTTGAGTGCTTCAAGTAGTGTGTGCCCGTCT
GTTGTGTGACTCTGGTAACTAGAGATCCCTCAGACCCTTTTAGTCAGTGTGGAAAATCTCTAGCAGTGGC
GCCCGAACAGGGACTTGAAAGCGAAAGGGAAACCAGAGGAGCTCTCTCGACGCAGGACTCGGCTTGCTGA
AGCGCGCACGGCAAGAGGCGAGGGGCGGCGACTGGTGAGTACGCCAAAAATTTTGACTAGCGGAGGCTAG
AAGGAGAGAGATGGGTGCGAGAGCGTCAGTATTAAGCGGGGGAGAATTAGATCGCGATGGGAAAAAATTC
GGTTAAGGCCAGGGGGAAAGAAAAAATATAAATTAAAACATATAGTATGGGCAAGCAGGGAGCTAGAACG
ATTCGCAGTTAATCCTGGCCTGTTAGAAACATCAGAAGGCTGTAGACAAATACTGGGACAGCTACAACCA
TCCCTTCAGACAGGATCAGAAGAACTTAGATCATTATATAATACAGTAGCAACCCTCTATTGTGTGCATC
AAAGGATAGAGATAAAAGACACCAAGGAAGCTTTAGACAAGATAGAGGAAGAGCAAAACAAAAGTAAGAC
CACCGCACAGCAAGCGGCCGCTGATCTTCAGACCTGGAGGAGGAGATATGAGGGACAATTGGAGAAGTGA
ATTATATAAATATAAAGTAGTAAAAATTGAACCATTAGGAGTAGCACCCACCAAGGCAAAGAGAAGAGTG
GTGCAGAGAGAAAAAAGAGCAGTGGGAATAGGAGCTTTGTTCCTTGGGTTCTTGGGAGCAGCAGGAAGCA
CTATGGGCGCAGCGTCAATGACGCTGACGGTACAGGCCAGACAATTATTGTCTGGTATAGTGCAGCAGCA
GAACAATTTGCTGAGGGCTATTGAGGCGCAACAGCATCTGTTGCAACTCACAGTCTGGGGCATCAAGCAG
CTCCAGGCAAGAATCCTGGCTGTGGAAAGATACCTAAAGGATCAACAGCTCCTGGGGATTTGGGGTTGCT
CTGGAAAACTCATTTGCACCACTGCTGTGCCTTGGAATGCTAGTTGGAGTAATAAATCTCTGGAACAGAT
TTGGAATCACACGACCTGGATGGAGTGGGACAGAGAAATTAACAATTACACAAGCTTAATACACTCCTTA
ATTGAAGAATCGCAAAACCAGCAAGAAAAGAATGAACAAGAATTATTGGAATTAGATAAATGGGCAAGTT
TGTGGAATTGGTTTAACATAACAAATTGGCTGTGGTATATAAAATTATTCATAATGATAGTAGGAGGCTT
GGTAGGTTTAAGAATAGTTTTTGCTGTACTTTCTATAGTGAATAGAGTTAGGCAGGGATATTCACCATTA
TCGTTTCAGACCCACCTCCCAACCCCGAGGGGACCCGACAGGCCCGAAGGAATAGAAGAAGAAGGTGGAG
AGAGAGACAGAGACAGATCCATTCGATTAGTGAACGGATCGGCACTGCGTGCGCCAATTCTGCAGACAAA
TGGCAGTATTCATCCACAATTTTAAAAGAAAAGGGGGGATTGGGGGGTACAGTGCAGGGGAAAGAATAGT
AGACATAATAGCAACAGACATACAAACTAAAGAATTACAAAAACAAATTACAAAAATTCAAAATTTTCGG
GTTTATTACAGGGACAGCAGAGATCCAGTTTGGTTAATGGCGCGCCGGTACCGAGGGCCTATTTCCCATG
ATTCCTTCATATTTGCATATACGATACAAGGCTGTTAGAGAGATAATTGGAATTAATTTGACTGTAAACA
CAAAGATATTAGTACAAAATACGTGACGTAGAAAGTAATAATTTCTTGGGTAGTTTGCAGTTTTAAAATT
ATGTTTTAAAATGGACTATCATATGCTTACCGTAACTTGAAAGTATTTCGATTTCTTGGCTTTATATATC
TTGTGGAAAGGACGAAACACCGTTAGAGCCTGGCTGGTCTCCGTTTTAGAGCTAGAAATAGCAAGTTAAA
ATAAGGCTAGTCCGTTATCAACTTGAAAAAGTGGCACCGAGTCGGTGCTAACAAAGCACCAGTGGTCTAG
TGGTAGAATAGTACCCTGCCACGGTACAGACCCGGGTTCGATTCCCGGCTGGTGCACTTAATGAGCAATT
CCTCTCGTTTTAGAGCTAGAAATAGCAAGTTAAAATAAGGCTAGTCCGTTATCAACTTGAAAAAGTGGCA
CCGAGTCGGTGCTAACAAAGCACCAGTGGTCTAGTGGTAGAATAGTACCCTGCCACGGTACAGACCCGGG
TTCGATTCCCGGCTGGTGCAAGTATTGCTATCTAGGATAAGTTTTAGAGCTAGAAATAGCAAGTTAAAAT
AAGGCTAGTCCGTTATCAACTTGAAAAAGTGGCACCGAGTCGGTGCTAACAAAGCACCAGTGGTCTAGTG
GTAGAATAGTACCCTGCCACGGTACAGACCCGGGTTCGATTCCCGGCTGGTGCAGGTCCTGCAAGGATTA
TTATGTTTTAGAGCTAGAAATAGCAAGTTAAAATAAGGCTAGTCCGTTATCAACTTGAAAAAGTGGCACC
GAGTCGGTGCTAACAAAGCACCAGTGGTCTAGTGGTAGAATAGTACCCTGCCACGGTACAGACCCGGGTT
CGATTCCCGGCTGGTGCATTATAATCAACTGCCTCTTCGTTTTAGAGCTAGAAATAGCAAGTTAAAATAA
GGCTAGTCCGTTATCAACTTGAAAAAGTGGCACCGAGTCGGTGCTTTTTTGCCTACCTGGAGCCTGAGAG
TTGTTCGATATCATTAACCCGTGTCGGCTCCAGATCTGGCCTCCGCGCCGGGTTTTGGCGCCTCCCGCGG
GCGCCCCCCTCCTCACGGCGAGCGCTGCCACGTCAGACGAAGGGCGCAGCGAGCGTCCTGATCCTTCCGC
CCGGACGCTCAGGACAGCGGCCCGCTGCTCATAAGACTCGGCCTTAGAACCCCAGTATCAGCAGAAGGAC
ATTTTAGGACGGGACTTGGGTGACTCTAGGGCACTGGTTTTCTTTCCAGAGAGCGGAACAGGCGAGGAAA
AGTAGTCCCTTCTCGGCGATTCTGCGGAGGGATCTCCGTGGGGCGGTGAACGCCGATGATTATATAAGGA
CGCGCCGGGTGTGGCACAGCTAGTTCCGTCGCAGCCGGGATTTGGGTCGCGGTTCTTGTTTGTGGATCGC
TGTGATCGTCACTTGGTGAGTAGCGGGCTGCTGGGCTGGCCGGGGCTTTCGTGGCCGCCGGGCCGCTCGG
TGGGACGGAAGCGTGTGGAGAGACCGCCAAGGGCTGTAGTCTGGGTCCGCGAGCAAGGTTGCCCTGAACT
GGGGGTTGGGGGGAGCGCAGCAAAATGGCGGCTGTTCCCGAGTCTTGAATGGAAGACGCTTGTGAGGCGG
GCTGTGAGGTCGTTGAAACAAGGTGGGGGGCATGGTGGGCGGCAAGAACCCAAGGTCTTGAGGCCTTCGC
TAATGCGGGAAAGCTCTTATTCGGGTGAGATGGGCTGGGGCACCATCTGGGGACCCTGACGTGAAGTTTG
TCACTGACTGGAGAACTCGGTTTGTCGTCTGTTGCGGGGGCGGCAGTTATGGCGGTGCCGTTGGGCAGTG
CACCCGTACCTTTGGGRGCGCGCGCCCTCGTCGTGTCGTGACGTCACCCGTTCTGTTGGCTTATAATGCA
GGGTGGGGCCACCTGCCGGTAGGTGTGCGGTAGGCTTTTCTCCGTCGCAGGACGCAGGGTTCGGGCCTAG
GGTAGGCTCTCCTGAATCGACAGGCGCCGGACCTCTGGTGAGGGGAGGGATAAGTGAGGCGTCAGTTTCT
TTGGTCGGTTTTATGTACCTATCTTCTTAAGTAGCTGAAGCTCCGGTTTTGAACTATGCGCTCGGGGTTG
GCGAGTGTGTTTTGTGAAGTTTTTTAGGCACCTTTTGAAATGTAATCATTTGGGTCAATATGTAATTTTC
AGTGTTAGACTAGTAAATTGTCCGCTAAATTCTGGCCGTTTTTGGCTTTTTTGTTAGACGAAGCTTGGGC
TGCAGGTCCGATCCACCGGTCGCCACCATGGTGAGCAAGGGCGAGGAGCTGTTCACCGGGGTGGTGCCCA
TCCTGGTCGAGCTGGACGGCGACGTAAACGGCCACAAGTTCAGCGTGTCCGGCGAGGGCGAGGGCGATGC
CACCTACGGCAAGCTGACCCTGAAGTTCATCTGCACCACCGGCAAGCTGCCCGTGCCCTGGCCCACCCTC
GTGACCACCCTGACCTACGGCGTGCAGTGCTTCAGCCGCTACCCCGACCACATGAAGCAGCACGACTTCT
TCAAGTCCGCCATGCCCGAAGGCTACGTCCAGGAGCGCACCATCTTCTTCAAGGACGACGGCAACTACAA
GACCCGCGCCGAGGTGAAGTTCGAGGGCGACACCCTGGTGAACCGCATCGAGCTGAAGGGCATCGACTTC
AAGGAGGACGGCAACATCCTGGGGCACAAGCTGGAGTACAACTACAACAGCCACAACGTCTATATCATGG
CCGACAAGCAGAAGAACGGCATCAAGGTGAACTTCAAGATCCGCCACAACATCGAGGACGGCAGCGTGCA
GCTCGCCGACCACTACCAGCAGAACACCCCCATCGGCGACGGCCCCGTGCTGCTGCCCGACAACCACTAC
CTGAGCACCCAGTCCGCCCTGAGCAAAGACCCCAACGAGAAGCGCGATCACATGGTCCTGCTGGAGTTCG
TGACCGCCGCCGGGATCACTCTCGGCATGGACGAGCTGTACAAGGGATCTGGAGCAACAAACTTCTCACT
ACTCAAACAAGCAGGTGACGTGGAGGAGAATCCCGGGCCTTCTAGAGGATCCGGCTCCGGCGAGGGCAGG
GGAAGTCTACTAACATGCGGGGACGTGGAGGAAAATCCCGGCCCAGCTAGCGTGTGATCAGAATTCGTTC
CGGAGTCGTCGACTCGACAATCAACCTCTGGATTACAAAATTTGTGAAAGATTGACTGGTATTCTTAACT
ATGTTGCTCCTTTTACGCTATGTGGATACGCTGCTTTAATGCCTTTGTATCATGCTATTGCTTCCCGTAT
GGCTTTCATTTTCTCCTCCTTGTATAAATCCTGGTTGCTGTCTCTTTATGAGGAGTTGTGGCCCGTTGTC
AGGCAACGTGGCGTGGTGTGCACTGTGTTTGCTGACGCAACCCCCACTGGTTGGGGCATTGCCACCACCT
GTCAGCTCCTTTCCGGGACTTTCGCTTTCCCCCTCCCTATTGCCACGGCGGAACTCATCGCCGCCTGCCT
TGCCCGCTGCTGGACAGGGGCTCGGCTGTTGGGCACTGACAATTCCGTGGTGTTGTCGGGGAAGCTGACG
TCCTTTCCATGGCTGCTCGCCTGTGTTGCCACCTGGATTCTGCGCGGGACGTCCTTCTGCTACGTCCCTT
CGGCCCTCAATCCAGCGGACCTTCCTTCCCGCGGCCTGCTGCCGGCTCTGCGGCCTCTTCCGCATCTTCG
CCTTCGCCCTCAGACGAGTCGGATCTCCCTTTGGGCCGCCTCCCCGCCTGGAATTAATTCGAGCTCGGTA
CCTTTAAGACCAATGACTTACAAGGCAGCTGTAGATCTTAGCCACTTTTTAAAAGAAAAGGGGGGACTGG
AAGGGCTACGTAACTCCCAACGAAGACAAGATCTGCTTTTTGCTTGTACTGGGTCTCTCTGGTTAGACCA
GATCTGAGCCTGGGAGCTCTCTGGCTAACTAGGGAACCCACTGCTTAAGCCTCAATAAAGCTTGCCTTGA
GTGCTTCAAGTAGTGTGTGCCCGTCTGTTGTGTGACTCTGGTAACTAGAGATCCCTCAGACCCTTTTAGT
CAGTGTGGAAAATCTCTAGCAGTAGTAGTTCATGTCATCTTATTATTCAGTATTTATAACTTGCAAAGAA
ATGAATATCAGAGAGTGAGAGGAACTTGTTTATTGCAGCTTATAATGGTTACAAATAAAGCAATAGCATC
ACAAATTTCACAAATAAAGCATTTTTTTCACTGCATTCTAGTTGTGGTTTGTCCAAACTCATCAATGTAT
CTTATCATGTCTGGCTCTAGCTATCCCGCCCCTAACTCCGCCCATCCCGCCCCTAACTCCGCCCAGTTCC
GCCCATTCTCCGCCCCATGGCTGACTAATTTTTTTTATTTATGCAGAGGCCGAGGCCGCCTCGGCCTCTG
AGCTATTCCAGAAGTAGTGAGGAGGCTTTTTTGGAGGCCTAGGGACGTACCCAATTCGCCCTATAGTGAG
TCGTATTACGCGCGCTCACTGGCCGTCGTTTTACAACGTCGTGACTGGGAAAACCCTGGCGTTACCCAAC
TTAATCGCCTTGCAGCACATCCCCCTTTCGCCAGCTGGCGTAATAGCGAAGAGGCCCGCACCGATCGCCC
TTCCCAACAGTTGCGCAGCCTGAATGGCGAATGGG
[124 nt withheld, positions 6756-6879]
C
[91 nt withheld, positions 6881-6971]
A
[49 nt withheld, positions 6973-7021]
CCTTTGACGTTGGAGTCCACGTTCTTT
[37 nt withheld, positions 7049-7085]
ACCCTATCTCGGTCTATTCTTTTGATTTATAAGGGATTTTGCCGATTTCGGCCTATTGGTTAAAAAATGA
GCTGATTTAACAAAAATTTAACGCGAATTTTAACAAAATATTAACGCTTACAATTTAGGTGGCACTTTTC
GGGGAAATGTGCGCGGAACCCCTATTTGTTTATTTTTCTAAATACATTCAAATATGTATCCGCTCATGAG
ACAATAACCCTGATAAATGCTTCAATAATATTGAAAAAGGAAGAGTATGAGTATTCAACATTTCCGTGTC
GCCCTTATTCCCTTTTTTGCGGCATTTTGCCTTCCTGTTTTTGCTCACCCAGAAACGCTGGTGAAAGTAA
AAGATGCTGAAGATCAGTTGGGTGCACGAGTGGGTTACATCGAACTGGATCTCAACAGCGGTAAGATCCT
TGAGAGTTTTCGCCCCGAAGAACGTTTTCCAATGATGAGCACTTTTAAAGTTCTGCTATGTGGCGCGGTA
TTATCCCGTATTGACGCCGGGCAAGAGCAACTCGGTCGCCGCATACACTATTCTCAGAATGACTTGGTTG
AGTACTCACCAGTCACAGAAAAGCATCTTACGGATGGCATGACAGTAAGAGAATTATGCAGTGCTGCCAT
AACCATGAGTGATAACACTGCGGCCAACTTACTTCTGACAACGATCGGAGGACCGAAGGAGCTAACCGCT
TTTTTGCACAACATGGGGGATCATGTAACTCGCCTTGATCGTTGGGAACCGGAGCTGAATGAAGCCATAC
CAAACGACGAGCGTGACACCACGATGCCTGTAGCAATGGCAACAACGTTGCGCAAACTATTAACTGGCGA
ACTACTTACTCTAGCTTCCCGGCAACAATTAATAGACTGGATGGAGGCGGATAAAGTTGCAGGACCACTT
CTGCGCTCGGCCCTTCCGGCTGGCTGGTTTATTGCTGATAAATCTGGAGCCGGTGAGCGTGGGTCTCGCG
GTATCATTGCAGCACTGGGGCCAGATGGTAAGCCCTCCCGTATCGTAGTTATCTACACGACGGGGAGTCA
GGCAACTATGGATGAACGAAATAGACAGATCGCTGAGATAGGTGCCTCACTGATTAAGCATTGGTAACTG
TCAGACCAAGTTTACTCATATATACTTTAGATTGATTTAAAACTTCATTTTTAATTTAAAAGGATCTAGG
TGAAGATCCTTTTTGATAATCTCATGACCAAAATCCCTTAACGTGAGTTTTCGTTCCACTGAGCGTCAGA
CCCCGTAGAAAAGATCAAAGGATCTTCTTGAGATCCTTTTTTTCTGCGCGTAATCTGCTGCTTGCAAACA
AAAAAACCACCGCTACCAGCGGTGGTTTGTTTGCCGGATCAAGAGCTACCAACTCTTTTTCCGAAGGTAA
CTGGCTTCAGCAGAGCGCAGATACCAAATACTGTTCTTCTAGTGTAGCCGTAGTTAGGCCACCACTTCAA
GAACTCTGTAGCACCGCCTACATACCTCGCTCTGCTAATCCTGTTACCAGTGGCTGCTGCCAGTGGCGAT
AAGTCGTGTCTTACCGGGTTGGACTCAAGACGATAGTTACCGGATAAGGCGCAGCGGTCGGGCTGAACGG
GGGGTTCGTGCACACAGCCCAGCTTGGAGCGAACGACCTACACCGAACTGAGATACCTACAGCGTGAGCT
ATGAGAAAGCGCCACGCTTCCCGAAGGGAGAAAGGCGGACAGGTATCCGGTAAGCGGCAGGGTCGGAACA
GGAGAGCGCACGAGGGAGCTTCCAGGGGGAAACGCCTGGTATCTTTATAGTCCTGTCGGGTTTCGCCACC
TCTCACTTGAGCGTCGATTTTTGTGATGCTCGTCAGGGGGGCGGAGCCTATGGAAAAACGCCAGCAACGC
GGCCTTTTTACGGTTCCTGGCCTTTTGCTGGCCTTTTGCTCACATGTTCTTTCCTGCGTTATCCCCTGAT
TCTGTGGATAACCGTATTACCGCCTTTGAGTGAGCTGATACCGCTCGCCGCAGCCGAACGACCGAGCGCA
GCGAGTCAGTGAGCGAGGAAGSGGAAGAGCSCCMAATACGCAAACCGCCTCTCCCCGCGCGTTGGCCGAT
TCATTAATGCAGCTGGCACGACAGGTTTCCCGACTGGAAAGCGGGCAGTGAGCGCAACGCAATTAATGTG
AGTTAGCTCACTCATTAGGCACCCCAGGCTTTACACTTTATGCTTCCGGCTCGTATGTTGTGTGGAATTG
TGAGCGGATAACAATTTCACACAGGAAACAGCTATGACCATGATTACGCCAAGCGCGCAATTAACCCTCA
CTAAAGGGAACAAAAGCTGGAGCTGCA
Features (pLannotate 1.2.2; 36 found; start..end, strand, type, name):
      8..234     +  promoter       RSV promoter: Rous sarcoma virus enhancer/promoter
    235..415     +  LTR            5' LTR (truncated): truncated 5' long terminal repeat (LTR) from HIV-1
    462..587     +  misc_feature   HIV-1 Ψ: packaging signal of human immunodeficiency virus type 1
    571..934     +  CDS            HIV-1 gag (fragment): gag protein from human immunodeficiency virus 1; gag
   1080..1313    +  misc_feature   RRE: The Rev response element (RRE) of HIV-1 allows for Rev-dependent mRNA export from the nucleus to the cytoplasm.
   1690..1790    +  CDS            Rev (fragment): human immunodeficiency virus 1 (HIV-1) Rev protein; rev; enhances nuclear export of unspliced and incompletely spliced viral mRNAs
   1840..1957    +  misc_feature   cPPT/CTS: central polypurine tract and central termination sequence of HIV-1
   2013..2253    +  promoter       U6 promoter: RNA polymerase III promoter for human U6 snRNA
   2283..2358    +  misc_RNA       gRNA scaffold: guide RNA scaffold for the Streptococcus pyogenes CRISPR/Cas9 system
   2365..2435    +  ncRNA          tRNA: Accession: RF00005 - tRNA
   2457..2532    +  misc_RNA       gRNA scaffold: guide RNA scaffold for the Streptococcus pyogenes CRISPR/Cas9 system
   2539..2609    +  ncRNA          tRNA: Accession: RF00005 - tRNA
   2631..2706    +  misc_RNA       gRNA scaffold: guide RNA scaffold for the Streptococcus pyogenes CRISPR/Cas9 system
   2713..2783    +  ncRNA          tRNA: Accession: RF00005 - tRNA
   2805..2880    +  misc_RNA       gRNA scaffold: guide RNA scaffold for the Streptococcus pyogenes CRISPR/Cas9 system
   2887..2957    +  ncRNA          tRNA: Accession: RF00005 - tRNA
   2979..3054    +  misc_RNA       gRNA scaffold: guide RNA scaffold for the Streptococcus pyogenes CRISPR/Cas9 system
   3118..4329    +  promoter       UbC promoter: human ubiquitin C promoter
   4368..5084    +  CDS            EGFP: EGFP is a basic (constitutively fluorescent) green fluorescent protein published in 1996, derived from Aequorea victoria. It is reported to be a rapidly-maturing weak dimer with moderate acid sensitivity.
   5172..5224    +  CDS            T2A (fragment): 2A peptide from Thosea asigna virus capsid protein Eukaryotic ribosomes fail to insert a peptide bond between the Gly and Pro residues, yielding separate polypeptides.
   5269..5857    +  misc_feature   WPRE: woodchuck hepatitis virus posttranscriptional regulatory element
   5878..6015    +  CDS            nef (fragment): NEF_HV1LA - Experimental evidence at protein level: Swiss-Prot protein existence level 1. Extracellular Nef protein targets CD4(+) T-lymphocytes for apoptosis by interacting with CXCR4 surface receptors. From Human immunodeficiency virus type 1 group M subtype B (isolate Lai) (HIV-1).
   6001..6181    +  LTR            5' LTR (truncated): truncated 5' long terminal repeat (LTR) from HIV-1
   6253..6374    +  polyA_signal   SV40 poly(A) signal: SV40 polyadenylation signal
   6414..6549    +  rep_origin     SV40 ori: SV40 origin of replication
   6570..6588    -  promoter       T7 promoter: promoter for bacteriophage T7 RNA polymerase
   6596..6751    +  CDS            lacZα (fragment): LacZα fragment of β-galactosidase; lacZ fragment
   6756..7184    +  rep_origin     f1 ori (sequence partly withheld): f1 bacteriophage origin of replication; arrow indicates direction of (+) strand synthesis
   7237..7341    +  promoter       AmpR promoter: bla
   7342..8202    +  CDS            AmpR: β-lactamase; bla; confers resistance to ampicillin, carbenicillin, and related antibiotics
   8373..8961    +  rep_origin     ori: high-copy-number ColE1/pMB1/pBR322/pUC origin of replication
   9144..9236    +  CDS            lacI (fragment): lac repressor; lacI; The lac repressor binds to the lac operator to inhibit transcription in E. coli. This inhibition can be relieved by adding lactose or isopropyl-β-D-thiogalactopyranoside (IPTG).
   9249..9270    +  protein_bind   CAP binding site: CAP binding activates transcription in the presence of cAMP. E. coli catabolite activator protein
   9285..9315    +  promoter       lac promoter: promoter for the E. coli lac operon
   9323..9339    +  protein_bind   lac operator: The lac repressor binds to the lac operator to inhibit transcription in E. coli. This inhibition can be relieved by adding lactose or isopropyl-β-D-thiogalactopyranoside (IPTG). lac repressor encoded by lacI
   9384..9402    +  promoter       T3 promoter: promoter for bacteriophage T3 RNA polymerase
