[The description below was written by a language model from this plasmid's Addgene catalogue record and pLannotate feature annotations shown in this document.]
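Description:
pUltra-U6-gRNAs1-5 is a lentiviral transfer plasmid of about 9.4 kb, built on the pUltra backbone for mammalian expression and CRISPR applications. It provides constitutive expression of a five-guide array used for editing in the macsGESTALT lineage-recording system. In bacteria it is maintained through a high-copy ColE1/pUC-type origin and selected with ampicillin via the β-lactamase gene. The backbone also carries an f1 origin, an SV40 origin and poly(A) signal, and remnants of a lac/lacZα cloning region with flanking T7 and T3 promoters. The viral portion has a chimeric RSV promoter fused to a truncated HIV-1 5' LTR, followed by the Ψ packaging signal with a gag fragment, the RRE for Rev-dependent nuclear export, and the cPPT/CTS. A WPRE and a second truncated LTR sit downstream, so the region between the LTRs can be packaged and integrated into target cells when packaging functions are supplied in trans.

The roughly 1.1 kb insert, added by Gibson assembly, consists of a human U6 RNA polymerase III promoter driving a single transcript. In that transcript, five S. pyogenes Cas9 guide RNA scaffolds alternate with four tRNA elements. Endogenous tRNA-processing enzymes are expected to cleave at the tRNAs and release individual guides, so one promoter delivers all five. The spacer targets are not given in the record, and no Cas9 is encoded, so it must come from elsewhere. Downstream, a human UbC promoter drives EGFP, which serves as the marker for identifying or sorting transduced cells. A fragment of a T2A peptide follows EGFP, with no further annotated coding sequence after it. The depositor and repository-sequenced records yield essentially the same feature map, differing only by small coordinate shifts. The associated publication concerns single-cell lineage tracing of metastatic cancer.
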