Addgene plasmid #178569: pUltra-U6-gRNAs1-5
Purpose: Constitutive expression of a gRNA-tRNA array for macsGESTALT editing
Depositing lab: Christopher Lengner. Depositing organization: University of Pennsylvania. Publication: Single-cell lineage tracing of metastatic cancer reveals selection of hybrid EMT states. Simeonov KP, Byrns CN, Clark ML, Norgard RJ, Martin B, Stanger BZ, Shendure J, McKenna A, Lengner CJ. Cancer Cell. 2021 Aug 9;39(8):1150-1162.e9. doi: 10.1016/j.ccell.2021.05.005. Epub 2021 Jun 10. PubMed 34115987.
Backbone
  Vector backbone: pUltra
  Backbone size w/o insert (bp): 8327
  Total vector size (bp): 9423
  Vector type: Mammalian Expression, Lentiviral, CRISPR
  Selectable markers: GFP
Growth in bacteria
  Bacterial resistance: Ampicillin, 100 μg/mL
  Growth temperature: 30°C
  Growth strain: NEB Stable
  Copy number: Unknown
Gene/Insert
  Gene/Insert name: 5 gRNA-tRNA array with U6 promoter
  Insert size (bp): 1094
  Cloning method: Gibson Cloning
  Sequencing primers: 5′ TRC-F
Terms and licenses: Academic/Nonprofit Terms; Industry Terms: Not Available to Industry
Depositor comments: Please see associated article for information on this vector's use in the context of the macsGESTALT lineage recording system: https://doi.org/10.1016/j.ccell.2021.05.005
How to cite: pUltra-U6-gRNAs1-5 was a gift from Christopher Lengner (Addgene plasmid # 178569 ; http://n2t.net/addgene:178569 ; RRID:Addgene_178569)
